Addgene plasmid #116699: pHAGE-TGFBR2-G43C
Purpose: Lentiviral expression of TGFBR2 G43C
Depositing lab: Gordon Mills & Kenneth Scott. Depositing organization: Baylor College of Medicine. Publication: Systematic Functional Annotation of Somatic Mutations in Cancer. Ng PK, Li J, Jeong KJ, Shao S, Chen H, Tsang YH, Sengupta S, Wang Z, Bhavana VH, Tran R, Soewito S, Minussi DC, Moreno D, Kong K, Dogruluk T, Lu H, Gao J, Tokheim C, Zhou DC, Johnson AM, Zeng J, Ip CKM, Ju Z, Wester M, Yu S, Li Y, Vellano CP, Schultz N, Karchin R, Ding L, Lu Y, Cheung LWT, Chen K, Shaw KR, Meric-Bernstam F, Scott KL, Yi S, Sahni N, Liang H, Mills GB. Cancer Cell. 2018 Mar 12;33(3):450-462.e10. doi: 10.1016/j.ccell.2018.01.021. PubMed 29533785.
Backbone
  Vector backbone: pHAGE
  Vector type: Lentiviral
Growth in bacteria
  Bacterial resistance: Ampicillin, 100 μg/mL
  Growth temperature: 37°C
  Growth strain: Stbl3
  Copy number: High Copy
Gene/Insert
  Gene/Insert name: TGFBR2
  Species: H. sapiens (human)
  Mutation: G43C
  Entrez Gene: TGFBR2 (a.k.a. AAT3, FAA3, LDS1B, LDS2, LDS2B, MFS2, RIIC, TAAD2, TBR-ii, TBRII, TGFR-2, TGFbeta-RII, tbetaR-II)
  Cloning method: Gateway Cloning
Terms and licenses: Academic/Nonprofit Terms; Industry Terms: Not Available to Industry
How to cite: pHAGE-TGFBR2-G43C was a gift from Gordon Mills & Kenneth Scott (Addgene plasmid # 116699 ; http://n2t.net/addgene:116699 ; RRID:Addgene_116699)
