[The description below was written by a language model from this plasmid's Addgene catalogue record and pLannotate feature annotations shown in this document.]
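Description:
pHAGE-TGFBR2-G43C is a self-inactivating HIV-1-based lentiviral expression plasmid of about 10.2 kb, built on the pHAGE backbone to deliver a mutant form of the human TGF-β type II receptor (TGFBR2 carrying the G43C substitution) into mammalian cells. It is maintained in E. coli through a high-copy ColE1/pUC-type origin and selected with ampicillin via the β-lactamase gene. The viral portion contains a truncated 5' LTR, the Ψ packaging signal with an adjoining gag fragment, the Rev response element for Rev-dependent nuclear export of the genomic RNA, the cPPT/CTS element that aids nuclear import of the reverse-transcribed genome, and a ΔU3 3' LTR that inactivates LTR promoter activity after integration. Packaging functions are not encoded on the plasmid and must be provided in trans. Small fragments of nef, lacI, SV40 origin and poly(A) sequences and lac regulatory elements are backbone remnants.

Expression is driven by the constitutive human EF-1α promoter. The TGFBR2 open reading frame sits between attB1 and attB2 sites, consistent with the recorded Gateway cloning. A V5 epitope tag sequence lies just downstream of attB2, but the record does not state whether the insert reads through into it. An EMCV IRES then allows translation of EGFP from the same transcript, so transduced cells can be identified or sorted by fluorescence, and a WPRE enhances transcript stability and expression. The construct comes from a large-scale effort to functionally annotate somatic cancer mutations, and is suited to stable expression of this receptor variant for comparison with wild-type TGFBR2 in cell-based assays.
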