Features (pLannotate 1.2.2; 27 found; start..end, strand, type, name):
    377..634     +  LTR            5' LTR (truncated): truncated 5' long terminal repeat (LTR) from HIV-1
    681..806     +  misc_feature   HIV-1 Ψ: packaging signal of human immunodeficiency virus type 1
    790..1128    +  CDS            HIV-1 gag (fragment): gag protein from human immunodeficiency virus 1; gag
   1303..1536    +  misc_feature   RRE: The Rev response element (RRE) of HIV-1 allows for Rev-dependent mRNA export from the nucleus to the cytoplasm.
   1913..2013    +  CDS            Rev (fragment): human immunodeficiency virus 1 (HIV-1) Rev protein; rev; enhances nuclear export of unspliced and incompletely spliced viral mRNAs
   2058..2175    +  misc_feature   cPPT/CTS: central polypurine tract and central termination sequence of HIV-1
   2223..3401    +  promoter       EF-1α promoter: strong constitutive promoter for human elongation factor EF-1α
   3422..3442    +  protein_bind   attB1: mutant version of attB; core recombination site for the Gateway® BP reaction BP Clonase™
   3448..5148    +  CDS            TGFBR2: TGFR2_HUMAN - Experimental evidence at protein level: Swiss-Prot protein existence level 1. Transmembrane serine/threonine kinase forming with the TGF- beta type I serine/threonine kinase receptor, TGFBR1, the non- promiscuous receptor for the TGF-beta cytokines TGFB1, TGFB2 and TGFB3. Transduces the TGFB1, TGFB2 and TGFB3 signal from the cell surface to the cytoplasm and is thus regulating a plethora of physiological and pathological processes including cell cycle arrest in epithelial and hematopoietic cells, control of mesenchymal cell proliferation and differentiation, wound healing, extrac
   5153..5177    -  protein_bind   attB2: mutant version of attB; recombination site for the Gateway® BP reaction BP Clonase™
   5230..5271    +  CDS            V5 tag: epitope tag from simian virus 5
   5397..5859    +  misc_feature   IRES: internal ribosome entry site (IRES) of the encephalomyocarditis virus (EMCV)
   5873..6592    +  CDS            EGFP: the original enhanced GFP (Yang et al., 1996) mammalian codon-optimized
   6606..7194    +  misc_feature   WPRE: woodchuck hepatitis virus posttranscriptional regulatory element
   7202..7267    +  CDS            nef (fragment): NEF_HV1Z2 - Experimental evidence at protein level: Swiss-Prot protein existence level 1. Extracellular Nef protein targets CD4(+) T-lymphocytes for apoptosis by interacting with CXCR4 surface receptors. From Human immunodeficiency virus type 1 group M subtype D (isolate Z2/CDC-Z34) (HIV-1).
   7269..7502    +  LTR            3' LTR (ΔU3): self-inactivating 3' long terminal repeat (LTR) from HIV-1
   7707..7811    +  promoter       AmpR promoter: bla
   7812..8672    +  CDS            AmpR: β-lactamase; bla; confers resistance to ampicillin, carbenicillin, and related antibiotics
   8843..9431    +  rep_origin     ori: high-copy-number ColE1/pMB1/pBR322/pUC origin of replication
   9614..9668    +  CDS            lacI (fragment): lac repressor; lacI; The lac repressor binds to the lac operator to inhibit transcription in E. coli. This inhibition can be relieved by adding lactose or isopropyl-β-D-thiogalactopyranoside (IPTG).
   9674..9767    +  rep_origin     SV40 ori (fragment): SV40 origin of replication
   9792..9829    +  CDS            lacI (fragment): lac repressor; lacI; The lac repressor binds to the lac operator to inhibit transcription in E. coli. This inhibition can be relieved by adding lactose or isopropyl-β-D-thiogalactopyranoside (IPTG).
   9842..9863    +  protein_bind   CAP binding site: CAP binding activates transcription in the presence of cAMP. E. coli catabolite activator protein
   9878..9908    +  promoter       lac promoter: promoter for the E. coli lac operon
   9916..9932    +  protein_bind   lac operator: The lac repressor binds to the lac operator to inhibit transcription in E. coli. This inhibition can be relieved by adding lactose or isopropyl-β-D-thiogalactopyranoside (IPTG). lac repressor encoded by lacI
   9966..10049   +  polyA_signal   SV40 poly(A) signal (fragment): SV40 polyadenylation signal
  10216..329     +  CDS            nef (fragment) (across the origin): NEF_HV1BR - Experimental evidence at protein level: Swiss-Prot protein existence level 1. Extracellular Nef protein targets CD4(+) T-lymphocytes for apoptosis by interacting with CXCR4 surface receptors (PubMed:14990729). From Human immunodeficiency virus type 1 group M subtype B (isolate BRU/LAI) (HIV-1).
>Addgene plasmid #116699 | pHAGE-TGFBR2-G43C | addgene full sequence | sequence record 250545 | Addgene NGS Result
TGGAAGGGCTAATTCACTCCCAAAGAAGACAAGATATCCTTGATCTGTGGATCTACCACACACAAGGCTA
CTTCCCTGATTAGCAGAACTACACACCAGGGCCAGGGGTCAGATATCCACTGACCTTTGGATGGTGCTAC
AAGCTAGTACCAGTTGAGCCAGATAAGGTAGAAGAGGCCAATAAAGGAGAGAACACCAGCTTGTTACACC
CTGTGAGCCTGCATGGGATGGATGACCCGGAGAGAGAAGTGTTAGAGTGGAGGTTTGACAGCCGCCTAGC
ATTTCATCACGTGGCCCGAGAGCTGCATCCGGAGTACTTCAAGAACTGCTGATATCGAGCTTGCTACAAG
GGACTTTCCGCTGGGGACTTTCCAGGGAGGCGTGGCCTGGGCGGGACTGGGGAGTGGCGAGCCCTCAGAT
CCTGCATATAAGCAGCTGCTTTTTGCCTGTACTGGGTCTCTCTGGTTAGACCAGATCTGAGCCTGGGAGC
TCTCTGGCTAACTAGGGAACCCACTGCTTAAGCCTCAATAAAGCTTGCCTTGAGTGCTTCAAGTAGTGTG
TGCCCGTCTGTTGTGTGACTCTGGTAACTAGAGATCCCTCAGACCCTTTTAGTCAGTGTGGAAAATCTCT
AGCAGTGGCGCCCGAACAGGGACTTGAAAGCGAAAGGGAAACCAGAGGAGCTCTCTCGACGCAGGACTCG
GCTTGCTGAAGCGCGCACGGCAAGAGGCGAGGGGCGGCGACTGGTGAGTACGCCAAAAATTTTGACTAGC
GGAGGCTAGAAGGAGAGAGATGGGTGCGAGAGCGTCAGTATTAAGCGGGGGAGAATTAGATCGCGATGGG
AAAAAATTCGGTTAAGGCCAGGGGGAAAGAAAAAATATAAATTAAAACATATAGTATGGGCAAGCAGGGA
GCTAGAACGATTCGCAGTTAATCCTGGCCTGTTAGAAACATCAGAAGGCTGTAGACAAATACTGGGACAG
CTACAACCATCCCTTCAGACAGGATCAGAAGAACTTAGATCATTATATAATACAGTAGCAACCCTCTATT
GTGTGCATCAAAGGATAGAGATAAAAGACACCAAGGAAGCTTTAGACAAGATAGAGGAAGAGCAAAACAA
AAGTAAGACCACCGCACAGCAAGCGGCCGGCCGCTGATCTTCAGACCTGGAGGAGGAGATATGAGGGACA
ATTGGAGAAGTGAATTATATAAATATAAAGTAGTAAAAATTGAACCATTAGGAGTAGCACCCACCAAGGC
AAAGAGAAGAGTGGTGCAGAGAGAAAAAAGAGCAGTGGGAATAGGAGCTTTGTTCCTTGGGTTCTTGGGA
GCAGCAGGAAGCACTATGGGCGCAGCGTCAATGACGCTGACGGTACAGGCCAGACAATTATTGTCTGGTA
TAGTGCAGCAGCAGAACAATTTGCTGAGGGCTATTGAGGCGCAACAGCATCTGTTGCAACTCACAGTCTG
GGGCATCAAGCAGCTCCAGGCAAGAATCCTGGCTGTGGAAAGATACCTAAAGGATCAACAGCTCCTGGGG
ATTTGGGGTTGCTCTGGAAAACTCATTTGCACCACTGCTGTGCCTTGGAATGCTAGTTGGAGTAATAAAT
CTCTGGAACAGATTTGGAATCACACGACCTGGATGGAGTGGGACAGAGAAATTAACAATTACACAAGCTT
AATACACTCCTTAATTGAAGAATCGCAAAACCAGCAAGAAAAGAATGAACAAGAATTATTGGAATTAGAT
AAATGGGCAAGTTTGTGGAATTGGTTTAACATAACAAATTGGCTGTGGTATATAAAATTATTCATAATGA
TAGTAGGAGGCTTGGTAGGTTTAAGAATAGTTTTTGCTGTACTTTCTATAGTGAATAGAGTTAGGCAGGG
ATATTCACCATTATCGTTTCAGACCCACCTCCCAACCCCGAGGGGACCCGACAGGCCCGAAGGAATAGAA
GAAGAAGGTGGAGAGAGAGACAGAGACAGATCCATTCGATTAGTGAACGGATCTCGACGGTATCGCCGAA
TTCACAAATGGCAGTATTCATCCACAATTTTAAAAGAAAAGGGGGGATTGGGGGGTACAGTGCAGGGGAA
AGAATAGTAGACATAATAGCAACAGACATACAAACTAAAGAATTACAAAAACAAATTACAAAAATTCAAA
ATTTTCGGGTTTATTACAGGGACAGCAGAGATCCAGTTTGGACTAGTCGTGAGGCTCCGGTGCCCGTCAG
TGGGCAGAGCGCACATCGCCCACAGTCCCCGAGAAGTTGGGGGGAGGGGTCGGCAATTGAACCGGTGCCT
AGAGAAGGTGGCGCGGGGTAAACTGGGAAAGTGATGTCGTGTACTGGCTCCGCCTTTTTCCCGAGGGTGG
GGGAGAACCGTATATAAGTGCAGTAGTCGCCGTGAACGTTCTTTTTCGCAACGGGTTTGCCGCCAGAACA
CAGGTAAGTGCCGTGTGTGGTTCCCGCGGGCCTGGCCTCTTTACGGGTTATGGCCCTTGCGTGCCTTGAA
TTACTTCCACCTGGCTGCAGTACGTGATTCTTGATCCCGAGCTTCGGGTTGGAAGTGGGTGGGAGAGTTC
GAGGCCTTGCGCTTAAGGAGCCCCTTCGCCTCGTGCTTGAGTTGAGGCCTGGCCTGGGCGCTGGGGCCGC
CGCGTGCGAATCTGGTGGCACCTTCGCGCCTGTCTCGCTGCTTTCGATAAGTCTCTAGCCATTTAAAATT
TTTGATGACCTGCTGCGACGCTTTTTTTCTGGCAAGATAGTCTTGTAAATGCGGGCCAAGATCTGCACAC
TGGTATTTCGGTTTTTGGGGCCGCGGGCGGCGACGGGGCCCGTGCGTCCCAGCGCACATGTTCGGCGAGG
CGGGGCCTGCGAGCGCGGCCACCGAGAATCGGACGGGGGTAGTCTCAAGCTGGCCGGCCTGCTCTGGTGC
CTGGCCTCGCGCCGCCGTGTATCGCCCCGCCCTGGGCGGCAAGGCTGGCCCGGTCGGCACCAGTTGCGTG
AGCGGAAAGATGGCCGCTTCCCGGCCCTGCTGCAGGGAGCTCAAAATGGAGGACGCGGCGCTCGGGAGAG
CGGGCGGGTGAGTCACCCACACAAAGGAAAAGGGCCTTTCCGTCCTCAGCCGTCGCTTCATGTGACTCCA
CGGAGTACCGGGCGCCGTCCAGGCACCTCGATTAGTTCTCGAGCTTTTGGAGTACGTCGTCTTTAGGTTG
GGGGGAGGGGTTTTATGCGATGGAGTTTCCCCACACTGAGTGGGTGGAGACTGAAGTTAGGCCAGCTTGG
CACTTGATGTAATTCTCCTTGGAATTTGCCCTTTTTGAGTTTGGATCTTGGTTCATTCTCAAGCCTCAGA
CAGTGGTTCAAAGTTTTTTTCTTCCATTTCAGGTGTCGTGAAGCGGCCCTGCAGATATCAACAAGTTTGT
ACAAAAAAGCAGGCACCATGGGTCGGGGGCTGCTCAGGGGCCTGTGGCCGCTGCACATCGTCCTGTGGAC
GCGTATCGCCAGCACGATCCCACCGCACGTTCAGAAGTCGGTTAATAACGACATGATAGTCACTGACAAC
AACTGTGCAGTCAAGTTTCCACAACTGTGTAAATTTTGTGATGTGAGATTTTCCACCTGTGACAACCAGA
AATCCTGCATGAGCAACTGCAGCATCACCTCCATCTGTGAGAAGCCACAGGAAGTCTGTGTGGCTGTATG
GAGAAAGAATGACGAGAACATAACACTAGAGACAGTTTGCCATGACCCCAAGCTCCCCTACCATGACTTT
ATTCTGGAAGATGCTGCTTCTCCAAAGTGCATTATGAAGGAAAAAAAAAAGCCTGGTGAGACTTTCTTCA
TGTGTTCCTGTAGCTCTGATGAGTGCAATGACAACATCATCTTCTCAGAAGAATATAACACCAGCAATCC
TGACTTGTTGCTAGTCATATTTCAAGTGACAGGCATCAGCCTCCTGCCACCACTGGGAGTTGCCATATCT
GTCATCATCATCTTCTACTGCTACCGCGTTAACCGGCAGCAGAAGCTGAGTTCAACCTGGGAAACCGGCA
AGACGCGGAAGCTCATGGAGTTCAGCGAGCACTGTGCCATCATCCTGGAAGATGACCGCTCTGACATCAG
CTCCACGTGTGCCAACAACATCAACCACAACACAGAGCTGCTGCCCATTGAGCTGGACACCCTGGTGGGG
AAAGGTCGCTTTGCTGAGGTCTATAAGGCCAAGCTGAAGCAGAACACTTCAGAGCAGTTTGAGACAGTGG
CAGTCAAGATCTTTCCCTATGAGGAGTATGCCTCTTGGAAGACAGAGAAGGACATCTTCTCAGACATCAA
TCTGAAGCATGAGAACATACTCCAGTTCCTGACGGCTGAGGAGCGGAAGACGGAGTTGGGGAAACAATAC
TGGCTGATCACCGCCTTCCACGCCAAGGGCAACCTACAGGAGTACCTGACGCGGCATGTCATCAGCTGGG
AGGACCTGCGCAAGCTGGGCAGCTCCCTCGCCCGGGGGATTGCTCACCTCCACAGTGATCACACTCCATG
TGGGAGGCCCAAGATGCCCATCGTGCACAGGGACCTCAAGAGCTCCAATATCCTCGTGAAGAACGACCTA
ACCTGCTGCCTGTGTGACTTTGGGCTTTCCCTGCGTCTGGACCCTACTCTGTCTGTGGATGACCTGGCTA
ACAGTGGGCAGGTGGGAACTGCAAGATACATGGCTCCAGAAGTCCTAGAATCCAGGATGAATTTGGAGAA
TGTTGAGTCCTTCAAGCAGACCGATGTCTACTCCATGGCTCTGGTGCTCTGGGAAATGACATCTCGCTGT
AATGCAGTGGGAGAAGTAAAAGATTATGAGCCTCCATTTGGTTCCAAGGTGCGGGAGCACCCCTGTGTCG
AAAGCATGAAGGACAACGTGTTGAGAGATCGAGGGCGACCAGAAATTCCCAGCTTCTGGCTCAACCACCA
GGGCATCCAGATGGTGTGTGAGACGTTGACTGAGTGCTGGGACCACGACCCAGAGGCCCGTCTCACAGCC
CAGTGTGTGGCAGAACGCTTCAGTGAGCTGGAGCATCTGGACAGGCTCTCGGGGAGGAGCTGCTCGGAGG
AGAAGATTCCTGAAGACGGCTCCCTAAACACTACCAAATAGAACCCAGCTTTCTTGTACAAAGTGGTTGA
TATCCAGCACAGTGGCGGCCGCTCGAGTCTAGAGGGCCCGCGGTTCGAAGGTAAGCCTATCCCTAACCCT
CTCCTCGGTCTCGATTCTACGCGTACCGGTTAGTAATGAGATCCCTCCCCCCCCCCTAACGTTACTGGCC
GAAGCCGCTTGGAATAAGGCCGGTGTGCGTTTGTCTATATGTTATTTTCCACCATATTGCCGTCTTTTGG
CAATGTGAGGGCCCGGAAACCTGGCCCTGTCTTCTTGACGAGCATTCCTAGGGGTCTTTCCCCTCTCGCC
AAAGGAATGCAAGGTCTGTTGAATGTCGTGAAGGAAGCAGTTCCTCTGGAAGCTTCTTGAAGACAAACAA
CGTCTGTAGCGACCCTTTGCAGGCAGCGGAACCCCCCACCTGGCGACAGGTGCCTCTGCGGCCAAAAGCC
ACGTGTATAAGATACACCTGCAAAGGCGGCACAACCCCAGTGCCACGTTGTGAGTTGGATAGTTGTGGAA
AGAGTCAAATGGCTCTCCTCAAGCGTATTCAACAAGGGGCTGAAGGATGCCCAGAAGGTACCCCATTGTA
TGGGATCTGATCTGGGGCCTCGGTGCACATGCTTTACATGTGTTTAGTCGAGGTTAAAAAAACGTCTAGG
CCCCCCGAACCACGGGGACGTGGTTTTCCTTTGAAAAACACGATGATAATATGGCCACACATATGGTGAG
CAAGGGCGAGGAGCTGTTCACCGGGGTGGTGCCCATCCTGGTCGAGCTGGACGGCGACGTAAACGGCCAC
AAGTTCAGCGTGTCCGGCGAGGGCGAGGGCGATGCCACCTACGGCAAGCTGACCCTGAAGTTCATCTGCA
CCACCGGCAAGCTGCCCGTGCCCTGGCCCACCCTCGTGACCACCCTGACCTACGGCGTGCAGTGCTTCAG
CCGCTACCCCGACCACATGAAGCAGCACGACTTCTTCAAGTCCGCCATGCCCGAAGGCTACGTCCAGGAG
CGCACCATCTTCTTCAAGGACGACGGCAACTACAAGACCCGCGCCGAGGTGAAGTTCGAGGGCGACACCC
TGGTGAACCGCATCGAGCTGAAGGGCATCGACTTCAAGGAGGACGGCAACATCCTGGGGCACAAGCTGGA
GTACAACTACAACAGCCACAACGTCTATATCATGGCCGACAAGCAGAAGAACGGCATCAAGGTGAACTTC
AAGATCCGCCACAACATCGAGGACGGCAGCGTGCAGCTCGCCGACCACTACCAGCAGAACACCCCCATCG
GCGACGGCCCCGTGCTGCTGCCCGACAACCACTACCTGAGCACCCAGTCCGCCCTGAGCAAAGACCCCAA
CGAGAAGCGCGATCACATGGTCCTGCTGGAGTTCGTGACCGCCGCCGGGATCACTCTCGGCATGGACGAG
CTGTACAAGTAAATCGATAGATCCTAATCAACCTCTGGATTACAAAATTTGTGAAAGATTGACTGGTATT
CTTAACTATGTTGCTCCTTTTACGCTATGTGGATACGCTGCTTTAATGCCTTTGTATCATGCTATTGCTT
CCCGTATGGCTTTCATTTTCTCCTCCTTGTATAAATCCTGGTTGCTGTCTCTTTATGAGGAGTTGTGGCC
CGTTGTCAGGCAACGTGGCGTGGTGTGCACTGTGTTTGCTGACGCAACCCCCACTGGTTGGGGCATTGCC
ACCACCTGTCAGCTCCTTTCCGGGACTTTCGCTTTCCCCCTCCCTATTGCCACGGCGGAACTCATCGCCG
CCTGCCTTGCCCGCTGCTGGACAGGGGCTCGGCTGTTGGGCACTGACAATTCCGTGGTGTTGTCGGGGAA
ATCATCGTCCTTTCCTTGGCTGCTCGCCTGTGTTGCCACCTGGATTCTGCGCGGGACGTCCTTCTGCTAC
GTCCCTTCGGCCCTCAATCCAGCGGACCTTCCTTCCCGCGGCCTGCTGCCGGCTCTGCGGCCTCTTCCGC
GTCTTCGCCTTCGCCCTCAGACGAGTCGGATCTCCCTTTGGGCCGCCTCCCCGCCTGAGATCCTTTAAGA
CCAATGACTTACAAGGCAGCTGTAGATCTTAGCCACTTTTTAAAAGAAAAGGGGGGACTGGAAGGGCTAA
TTCACTCCCAACGAAGACAAGATCTGCTTTTTGCTTGTACTGGGTCTCTCTGGTTAGACCAGATCTGAGC
CTGGGAGCTCTCTGGCTAACTAGGGAACCCACTGCTTAAGCCTCAATAAAGCTTGCCTTGAGTGCTTCAA
GTAGTGTGTGCCCGTCTGTTGTGTGACTCTGGTAACTAGAGATCCCTCAGACCCTTTTAGTCAGTGTGGA
AAATCTCTAGCAGTAGTAGTTCATGTCATCTTATTATTCAGTATTTATAACTTGCAAAGAAATGAATATC
AGAGAGTGAGAGGCCCGGGTTAATTAAGGAAAGGGCTAGATCATTCTTGAAGACGAAAGGGCCTCGTGAT
ACGCCTATTTTTATAGGTTAATGTCATGATAATAATGGTTTCTTAGACGTCAGGTGGCACTTTTCGGGGA
AATGTGCGCGGAACCCCTATTTGTTTATTTTTCTAAATACATTCAAATATGTATCCGCTCATGAGACAAT
AACCCTGATAAATGCTTCAATAATATTGAAAAAGGAAGAGTATGAGTATTCAACATTTCCGTGTCGCCCT
TATTCCCTTTTTTGCGGCATTTTGCCTTCCTGTTTTTGCTCACCCAGAAACGCTGGTGAAAGTAAAAGAT
GCTGAAGATCAGTTGGGTGCACGAGTGGGTTACATCGAACTGGATCTCAACAGCGGTAAGATCCTTGAGA
GTTTTCGCCCCGAAGAACGTTTTCCAATGATGAGCACTTTTAAAGTTCTGCTATGTGGCGCGGTATTATC
CCGTGTTGACGCCGGGCAAGAGCAACTCGGTCGCCGCATACACTATTCTCAGAATGACTTGGTTGAGTAC
TCACCAGTCACAGAAAAGCATCTTACGGATGGCATGACAGTAAGAGAATTATGCAGTGCTGCCATAACCA
TGAGTGATAACACTGCGGCCAACTTACTTCTGACAACGATCGGAGGACCGAAGGAGCTAACCGCTTTTTT
GCACAACATGGGGGATCATGTAACTCGCCTTGATCGTTGGGAACCGGAGCTGAATGAAGCCATACCAAAC
GACGAGCGTGACACCACGATGCCTGTAGCAATGGCAACAACGTTGCGCAAACTATTAACTGGCGAACTAC
TTACTCTAGCTTCCCGGCAACAATTAATAGACTGGATGGAGGCGGATAAAGTTGCAGGACCACTTCTGCG
CTCGGCCCTTCCGGCTGGCTGGTTTATTGCTGATAAATCTGGAGCCGGTGAGCGTGGGTCTCGCGGTATC
ATTGCAGCACTGGGGCCAGATGGTAAGCCCTCCCGTATCGTAGTTATCTACACGACGGGGAGTCAGGCAA
CTATGGATGAACGAAATAGACAGATCGCTGAGATAGGTGCCTCACTGATTAAGCATTGGTAACTGTCAGA
CCAAGTTTACTCATATATACTTTAGATTGATTTAAAACTTCATTTTTAATTTAAAAGGATCTAGGTGAAG
ATCCTTTTTGATAATCTCATGACCAAAATCCCTTAACGTGAGTTTTCGTTCCACTGAGCGTCAGACCCCG
TAGAAAAGATCAAAGGATCTTCTTGAGATCCTTTTTTTCTGCGCGTAATCTGCTGCTTGCAAACAAAAAA
ACCACCGCTACCAGCGGTGGTTTGTTTGCCGGATCAAGAGCTACCAACTCTTTTTCCGAAGGTAACTGGC
TTCAGCAGAGCGCAGATACCAAATACTGTTCTTCTAGTGTAGCCGTAGTTAGGCCACCACTTCAAGAACT
CTGTAGCACCGCCTACATACCTCGCTCTGCTAATCCTGTTACCAGTGGCTGCTGCCAGTGGCGATAAGTC
GTGTCTTACCGGGTTGGACTCAAGACGATAGTTACCGGATAAGGCGCAGCGGTCGGGCTGAACGGGGGGT
TCGTGCACACAGCCCAGCTTGGAGCGAACGACCTACACCGAACTGAGATACCTACAGCGTGAGCTATGAG
AAAGCGCCACGCTTCCCGAAGGGAGAAAGGCGGACAGGTATCCGGTAAGCGGCAGGGTCGGAACAGGAGA
GCGCACGAGGGAGCTTCCAGGGGGAAACGCCTGGTATCTTTATAGTCCTGTCGGGTTTCGCCACCTCTGA
CTTGAGCGTCGATTTTTGTGATGCTCGTCAGGGGGGCGGAGCCTATGGAAAAACGCCAGCAACGCGGCCT
TTTTACGGTTCCTGGCCTTTTGCTGGCCTTTTGCTCACATGTTCTTTCCTGCGTTATCCCCTGATTCTGT
GGATAACCGTATTACCGCCTTTGAGTGAGCTGATACCGCTCGCCGCAGCCGAACGACCGAGCGCAGCGAG
TCAGTGAGCGAGGAAGCGGAAGAGCGCCCAATACGCAAACCGCCTCTCCCCGCGCGTTGGCCGATTCATT
AATGCAGCAAGCTCATGGCTGACTAATTTTTTTTATTTATGCAGAGGCCGAGGCCGCCTCGGCCTCTGAG
CTATTCCAGAAGTAGTGAGGAGGCTTTTTTGGAGGCCTAGGCTTTTGCAAAAAGCTCCCCGTGGCACGAC
AGGTTTCCCGACTGGAAAGCGGGCAGTGAGCGCAACGCAATTAATGTGAGTTAGCTCACTCATTAGGCAC
CCCAGGCTTTACACTTTATGCTTCCGGCTCGTATGTTGTGTGGAATTGTGAGCGGATAACAATTTCACAC
AGGAAACAGCTATGACATGATTACGAATTTCACAAATAAAGCATTTTTTTCACTGCATTCTAGTTGTGGT
TTGTCCAAACTCATCAATGTATCTTATCATGTCTGGATCAACTGGATAACTCAAGCTAACCAAAATCATC
CCAAACTTCCCACCCCATACCCTATTACCACTGCCAATTACCTGTGGTTTCATTTACTCTAAACCTGTGA
TTCCTCTGAATTATTTTCATTTTAAAGAAATTGTATTTGTTAAATATGTACTACAAACTTAGTAGT
