>Addgene plasmid #116699 | pHAGE-TGFBR2-G43C | depositor partial sequence | sequence record 219574 | insert
ATGGGTCGGGGGCTGCTCAGGGGCCTGTGGCCGCTGCACATCGTCCTGTGGACGCGTATCGCCAGCACGA
TCCCACCGCACGTTCAGAAGTCGGTTAATAACGACATGATAGTCACTGACAACAACTGTGCAGTCAAGTT
TCCACAACTGTGTAAATTTTGTGATGTGAGATTTTCCACCTGTGACAACCAGAAATCCTGCATGAGCAAC
TGCAGCATCACCTCCATCTGTGAGAAGCCACAGGAAGTCTGTGTGGCTGTATGGAGAAAGAATGACGAGA
ACATAACACTAGAGACAGTTTGCCATGACCCCAAGCTCCCCTACCATGACTTTATTCTGGAAGATGCTGC
TTCTCCAAAGTGCATTATGAAGGAAAAAAAAAAGCCTGGTGAGACTTTCTTCATGTGTTCCTGTAGCTCT
GATGAGTGCAATGACAACATCATCTTCTCAGAAGAATATAACACCAGCAATCCTGACTTGTTGCTAGTCA
TATTTCAAGTGACAGGCATCAGCCTCCTGCCACCACTGGGAGTTGCCATATCTGTCATCATCATCTTCTA
CTGCTACCGCGTTAACCGGCAGCAGAAGCTGAGTTCAACCTGGGAAACCGGCAAGACGCGGAAGCTCATG
GAGTTCAGCGAGCACTGTGCCATCATCCTGGAAGATGACCGCTCTGACATCAGCTCCACGTGTGCCAACA
ACATCAACCACAACACAGAGCTGCTGCCCATTGAGCTGGACACCCTGGTGGGGAAAGGTCGCTTTGCTGA
GGTCTATAAGGCCAAGCTGAAGCAGAACACTTCAGAGCAGTTTGAGACAGTGGCAGTCAAGATCTTTCCC
TATGAGGAGTATGCCTCTTGGAAGACAGAGAAGGACATCTTCTCAGACATCAATCTGAAGCATGAGAACA
TACTCCAGTTCCTGACGGCTGAGGAGCGGAAGACGGAGTTGGGGAAACAATACTGGCTGATCACCGCCTT
CCACGCCAAGGGCAACCTACAGGAGTACCTGACGCGGCATGTCATCAGCTGGGAGGACCTGCGCAAGCTG
GGCAGCTCCCTCGCCCGGGGGATTGCTCACCTCCACAGTGATCACACTCCATGTGGGAGGCCCAAGATGC
CCATCGTGCACAGGGACCTCAAGAGCTCCAATATCCTCGTGAAGAACGACCTAACCTGCTGCCTGTGTGA
CTTTGGGCTTTCCCTGCGTCTGGACCCTACTCTGTCTGTGGATGACCTGGCTAACAGTGGGCAGGTGGGA
ACTGCAAGATACATGGCTCCAGAAGTCCTAGAATCCAGGATGAATTTGGAGAATGTTGAGTCCTTCAAGC
AGACCGATGTCTACTCCATGGCTCTGGTGCTCTGGGAAATGACATCTCGCTGTAATGCAGTGGGAGAAGT
AAAAGATTATGAGCCTCCATTTGGTTCCAAGGTGCGGGAGCACCCCTGTGTCGAAAGCATGAAGGACAAC
GTGTTGAGAGATCGAGGGCGACCAGAAATTCCCAGCTTCTGGCTCAACCACCAGGGCATCCAGATGGTGT
GTGAGACGTTGACTGAGTGCTGGGACCACGACCCAGAGGCCCGTCTCACAGCCCAGTGTGTGGCAGAACG
CTTCAGTGAGCTGGAGCATCTGGACAGGCTCTCGGGGAGGAGCTGCTCGGAGGAGAAGATTCCTGAAGAC
GGCTCCCTAAACACTACCAAATAG
